Addgene plasmid #166171: pDONR221-EHD1
Purpose: Gateway entry vector for N. furzeri EHD1
Depositing lab: Daniel Jarosz. Depositing organization: Stanford University. Publication: Tissue-specific landscape of protein aggregation and quality control in an aging vertebrate. Chen YR, Harel I, Singh PP, Ziv I, Moses E, Goshtchevsky U, Machado BE, Brunet A, Jarosz DF. Dev Cell. 2024 Jul 22;59(14):1892-1911.e13. doi: 10.1016/j.devcel.2024.04.014. Epub 2024 May 28. PubMed 38810654.
Backbone
  Vector backbone: pDONR221
  Vector type: Gateway Entry Vector
Growth in bacteria
  Bacterial resistance: Kanamycin, 50 μg/mL
  Growth temperature: 37°C
  Growth strain: DH5alpha
  Copy number: High Copy
Gene/Insert
  Gene/Insert name: EHD1
  Species: N. furzeri
  Insert size (bp): 1599
  Cloning method: Gateway Cloning
Terms and licenses: Academic/Nonprofit Terms; Industry Terms: Not Available to Industry
Depositor comments: Stopless entry clone. Please visit https://doi.org/10.1101/2022.02.26.482120 for bioRxiv preprint. Also see Harel and Chen et al. 2024 (https://doi.org/10.1016/j.celrep.2023.112787)
How to cite: pDONR221-EHD1 was a gift from Daniel Jarosz (Addgene plasmid # 166171 ; http://n2t.net/addgene:166171 ; RRID:Addgene_166171)
