[The description below was written by a language model from this plasmid's Addgene catalogue record and pLannotate feature annotations shown in this document.]
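Description:
pDONR221-EHD1 is a Gateway entry clone built on the pDONR221 backbone and carrying the coding sequence of EHD1 from the African turquoise killifish, Nothobranchius furzeri. It is a small (about 4.2 kb) bacterial plasmid that replicates from a high-copy ColE1/pUC-type origin and is selected with kanamycin through an aminoglycoside phosphotransferase (KanR) gene. The remaining annotated backbone elements are typical of pDONR vectors: rrnB T1 and T2 transcription terminators upstream of the cloning site, which shield the insert from read-through transcription, a T7 promoter just outside attL2 pointing back toward the insert, and short lacI and lacZα remnants that have no functional role.

The insert, recorded as 1,599 bp, lies between attL1 and attL2, the sites left after a BP recombination into the donor vector. The annotation tool identified the open reading frame by similarity to bovine EHD1, an ATP- and membrane-binding protein involved in membrane tubulation, early endocytic fusion and recycling-endosome trafficking; the catalogue entry gives the actual source species as N. furzeri. The entry vector has no promoter positioned to express the gene in a host cell, so it serves as a shuttle intermediate rather than an expression construct. An LR Clonase reaction transfers the ORF directionally into any attR-containing destination vector, which then supplies the promoter, tags and host-specific markers. The depositor notes that the clone lacks a stop codon, so it can be fused in frame to C-terminal tags or reporters encoded by the destination vector. The plasmid was deposited in connection with work on tissue-specific protein aggregation and quality control in an aging vertebrate.
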