Features (pLannotate 1.2.2; 10 found; start..end, strand, type, name):
    121..213     +  CDS            lacI (fragment): lac repressor; lacI; The lac repressor binds to the lac operator to inhibit transcription in E. coli. This inhibition can be relieved by adding lactose or isopropyl-β-D-thiogalactopyranoside (IPTG).
    268..295     -  terminator     rrnB T2 terminator: transcription terminator T2 from the E. coli rrnB gene
    427..470     +  terminator     rrnB T1 terminator: Escherichia coli rrnB; transcription terminator T1 from the E. coli rrnB gene
    517..553     -  CDS            lacZα (fragment): LacZα fragment of β-galactosidase; lacZ fragment
    569..668     +  protein_bind   attL1: mutant version of attL; recombination site for the Gateway® LR reaction LR Clonase™
    707..2266    +  CDS            EHD1: EHD1_BOVIN - Experimental evidence at protein level: Swiss-Prot protein existence level 1. ATP- and membrane-binding protein that controls membrane reorganization/tubulation upon ATP hydrolysis. Acts in early endocytic membrane fusion and membrane trafficking of recycling endosomes. Recruited to endosomal membranes upon nerve growth factor stimulation, indirectly regulates neurite outgrowth. Plays a role in myoblast fusion. Involved in the unidirectional retrograde dendritic transport of endocytosed BACE1 and in efficient sorting of BACE1 to axons implicating a function in neuronal APP process
   2289..2388    -  protein_bind   attL2: mutant version of attL; recombination site for the Gateway® LR reaction LR Clonase™
   2406..2424    -  promoter       T7 promoter: promoter for bacteriophage T7 RNA polymerase
   2558..3367    +  CDS            KanR: aminoglycoside phosphotransferase; aph(3')-Ia; confers resistance to kanamycin in bacteria or G418 (Geneticin®) in eukaryotes
   3514..4102    +  rep_origin     ori: high-copy-number ColE1/pMB1/pBR322/pUC origin of replication
>Addgene plasmid #166171 | pDONR221-EHD1 | addgene full sequence | sequence record 329506 | Addgene NGS Result
CTTTCCTGCGTTATCCCCTGATTCTGTGGATAACCGTATTACCGCCTTTGAGTGAGCTGATACCGCTCGC
CGCAGCCGAACGACCGAGCGCAGCGAGTCAGTGAGCGAGGAAGCGGAAGAGCGCCCAATACGCAAACCGC
CTCTCCCCGCGCGTTGGCCGATTCATTAATGCAGCTGGCACGACAGGTTTCCCGACTGGAAAGCGGGCAG
TGAGCGCAACGCAATTAATACGCGTACCGCTAGCCAGGAAGAGTTTGTAGAAACGCAAAAAGGCCATCCG
TCAGGATGGCCTTCTGCTTAGTTTGATGCCTGGCAGTTTATGGCGGGCGTCCTGCCCGCCACCCTCCGGG
CCGTTGCTTCACAACGTTCAAATCCGCTCCCGGCGGATTTGTCCTACTCAGGAGAGCGTTCACCGACAAA
CAACAGATAAAACGAAAGGCCCAGTCTTCCGACTGAGCCTTTCGTTTTATTTGATGCCTGGCAGTTCCCT
ACTCTCGCGTTAACGCTAGCATGGATGTTTTCCCAGTCACGACGTTGTAAAACGACGGCCAGTCTTAAGC
TCGGGCCCCAAATAATGATTTTATTTTGACTGATAGTGACCTGTTCGTTGCAACAAATTGATGAGCAATG
CTTTTTTATAATGCCAACTTTGTACAAAAAAGCAGGCTTCGAAGGAGATAACAAAATGATGTTTAGAAAA
ACCCTCAAGAAGGACCCGGAGTTGTTTCAAAACGTGTCGGATGGGTTACGTCGGCTTTACCGAACCAAAC
TGTTCCCACTGGAGGACACGTATCGATTCCACGACTTCCACTCCCCTGCACTCGAAGATGCCGACTTCGA
TAACAAGCCCATGGTACTTTTGGTAGGCCAGTACTCCACCGGTAAAACCACCTTTATCCGACACCTTATT
GAGCAGGACTTCCCCGGTATGCGGATCGGCCCCGAGCCGACAACAGACTCTTTCATCGCGGTAATGCACG
GCGAACAGGATGGGGTGATACCGGGTAATGCCCTTGTTGTCGACCCAAAGAAGCCTTTTCGCAAACTCAA
CGCGTTTGGAAACGCATTTCTCAACAGGTTCATGTGTGCACAGTTGCCTAACTCTGTCCTGGAAAGCATC
AGTATCATTGATACTCCTGGAATCCTGTCTGGGGAAAAGCAGAGGATAAGCAGAGGTTATGATTTTGCCG
CCGTGCTTGAATGGTTCGCTGAGCGTGTGGACCGCATCATCCTCCTGTTCGACGCCCACAAACTCGACAT
TTCAGACGAATTCTCTGAGGTGATCCGAGCTCTCAAGAACCACGAGGACAAAATGCGTGTGGTGCTGAAC
AAGGCAGATCAGATCAGCACTCAGCAGCTGATGAGGGTCTACGGAGCCCTGATGTGGTCTTTGGGAAAAA
TCATCAACACACCTGAGGTGGTGCGTGTGTACATTGGGTCGTTCTGGGCCCAGCCCCTTTTGGTTCCTGA
TAACAGGAAGTTATTTGAGGCGGAGGAGCAGGATCTGTTTCTGGACATCCAGTCTCTGCCACGCAACGCC
GCTTTGCGCAAACTCAACGACCTCATCAAACGAGCACGCCTCGCCAAGGTTCAGGCCTACATCATCAGCT
CTCTGAAAAAAGAGATGCCCAGTGTGTTTGGGAAAGACAACAAGAAGAAGGAGCTGATAGCCAATCTGGG
AGAGATCTACACCAAGATCGAGAAGGAGCACCAGATCTCACCTGGAGATTTTCCCAACCTTGGAAAGATG
CAGGAACTGCTGAATAGCCAGGACTTCACCAAATTTGCAGGGCTGAAGCCCAAACTGCTGGAAGCAGTGG
AGGACATGCTTGCCAATGACATCGCCCGTCTCATGGCCATGGTGCGTCAGGAGGAGGCGACCATGCCCAG
TCAGGCTGTTAAGGGCGGAGCCTTTGAGGGAACCATGAGTGGTCCCTTTGGCCACGGCTACGGAGAAGGT
GCCAGCGAAGGCATCGATGAGCTGGAGTGGGTGGTGGGTCGCGACAAGCCCACGTACGATGAGATCTTCT
ACACCCTCTCGCCCATCAACGGTAAAGTATCTGGGGCCGCGGCCAAGAAGGAGATGCTGAAGTCCAAACT
GCCCAACACAGTCCTGGGAAAGATCTGGAAGCTAGCAGATGTGGATAAGGATGGTTTCCTTGATGATGAG
GAGTTTGCCCTGGCCAACCACTTGATCAAGGTGAAGCTGGAGGGCCATGAGCTGCCACCTGCACTGCCCG
AACACCTGGTGCCTCCATCCAAGCGTGGGACGGTGCAGAACGGCGACGACCCAGCTTTCTTGTACAAAGT
TGGCATTATAAGAAAGCATTGCTTATCAATTTGTTGCAACGAACAGGTCACTATCAGTCAAAATAAAATC
ATTATTTGCCATCCAGCTGATATCCCCTATAGTGAGTCGTATTACATGGTCATAGCTGTTTCCTGGCAGC
TCTGGCCCGTGTCTCAAAATCTCTGATGTTACATTGCACAAGATAAAAATATATCATCATGAACAATAAA
ACTGTCTGCTTACATAAACAGTAATACAAGGGGTGTTATGAGCCATATTCAACGGGAAACGTCGAGGCCG
CGATTAAATTCCAACATGGATGCTGATTTATATGGGTATAAATGGGCTCGCGATAATGTCGGGCAATCAG
GTGCGACAATCTATCGCTTGTATGGGAAGCCCGATGCGCCAGAGTTGTTTCTGAAACATGGCAAAGGTAG
CGTTGCCAATGATGTTACAGATGAGATGGTCAGACTAAACTGGCTGACGGAATTTATGCCTCTTCCGACC
ATCAAGCATTTTATCCGTACTCCTGATGATGCATGGTTACTCACCACTGCGATCCCCGGAAAAACAGCAT
TCCAGGTATTAGAAGAATATCCTGATTCAGGTGAAAATATTGTTGATGCGCTGGCAGTGTTCCTGCGCCG
GTTGCATTCGATTCCTGTTTGTAATTGTCCTTTTAACAGCGATCGCGTATTTCGTCTCGCTCAGGCGCAA
TCACGAATGAATAACGGTTTGGTTGATGCGAGTGATTTTGATGACGAGCGTAATGGCTGGCCTGTTGAAC
AAGTCTGGAAAGAAATGCATAAACTTTTGCCATTCTCACCGGATTCAGTCGTCACTCATGGTGATTTCTC
ACTTGATAACCTTATTTTTGACGAGGGGAAATTAATAGGTTGTATTGATGTTGGACGAGTCGGAATCGCA
GACCGATACCAGGATCTTGCCATCCTATGGAACTGCCTCGGTGAGTTTTCTCCTTCATTACAGAAACGGC
TTTTTCAAAAATATGGTATTGATAATCCTGATATGAATAAATTGCAGTTTCATTTGATGCTCGATGAGTT
TTTCTAATCAGAATTGGTTAATTGGTTGTAACACTGGCAGAGCATTACGCTGACTTGACGGGACGGCGCA
AGCTCATGACCAAAATCCCTTAACGTGAGTTACGCGTCGTTCCACTGAGCGTCAGACCCCGTAGAAAAGA
TCAAAGGATCTTCTTGAGATCCTTTTTTTCTGCGCGTAATCTGCTGCTTGCAAACAAAAAAACCACCGCT
ACCAGCGGTGGTTTGTTTGCCGGATCAAGAGCTACCAACTCTTTTTCCGAAGGTAACTGGCTTCAGCAGA
GCGCAGATACCAAATACTGTTCTTCTAGTGTAGCCGTAGTTAGGCCACCACTTCAAGAACTCTGTAGCAC
CGCCTACATACCTCGCTCTGCTAATCCTGTTACCAGTGGCTGCTGCCAGTGGCGATAAGTCGTGTCTTAC
CGGGTTGGACTCAAGACGATAGTTACCGGATAAGGCGCAGCGGTCGGGCTGAACGGGGGGTTCGTGCACA
CAGCCCAGCTTGGAGCGAACGACCTACACCGAACTGAGATACCTACAGCGTGAGCTATGAGAAAGCGCCA
CGCTTCCCGAAGGGAGAAAGGCGGACAGGTATCCGGTAAGCGGCAGGGTCGGAACAGGAGAGCGCACGAG
GGAGCTTCCAGGGGGAAACGCCTGGTATCTTTATAGTCCTGTCGGGTTTCGCCACCTCTGACTTGAGCGT
CGATTTTTGTGATGCTCGTCAGGGGGGCGGAGCCTATGGAAAAACGCCAGCAACGCGGCCTTTTTACGGT
TCCTGGCCTTTTGCTGGCCTTTTGCTCACATGTT
