>Addgene plasmid #166171 | pDONR221-EHD1 | depositor partial sequence | sequence record 322720 | insert sequence
ATGTTTAGAAAAACCCTCAAGAAGGACCCGGAGTTGTTTCAAAACGTGTCGGATGGGTTACGTCGGCTTT
ACCGAACCAAACTGTTCCCACTGGAGGACACGTATCGATTCCACGACTTCCACTCCCCTGCACTCGAAGA
TGCCGACTTCGATAACAAGCCCATGGTACTTTTGGTAGGCCAGTACTCCACCGGTAAAACCACCTTTATC
CGACACCTTATTGAGCAGGACTTCCCCGGTATGCGGATCGGCCCCGAGCCGACAACAGACTCTTTCATCG
CGGTAATGCACGGCGAACAGGATGGGGTGATACCGGGTAATGCCCTTGTTGTCGACCCAAAGAAGCCTTT
TCGCAAACTCAACGCGTTTGGAAACGCATTTCTCAACAGGTTCATGTGTGCACAGTTGCCTAACTCTGTC
CTGGAAAGCATCAGTATCATTGATACTCCTGGAATCCTGTCTGGGGAAAAGCAGAGGATAAGCAGAGGTT
ATGATTTTGCCGCCGTGCTTGAATGGTTCGCTGAGCGTGTGGACCGCATCATCCTCCTGTTCGACGCCCA
CAAACTCGACATTTCAGACGAATTCTCTGAGGTGATCCGAGCTCTCAAGAACCACGAGGACAAAATGCGT
GTGGTGCTGAACAAGGCAGATCAGATCAGCACTCAGCAGCTGATGAGGGTCTACGGAGCCCTGATGTGGT
CTTTGGGAAAAATCATCAACACACCTGAGGTGGTGCGTGTGTACATTGGGTCGTTCTGGGCCCAGCCCCT
TTTGGTTCCTGATAACAGGAAGTTATTTGAGGCGGAGGAGCAGGATCTGTTTCTGGACATCCAGTCTCTG
CCACGCAACGCCGCTTTGCGCAAACTCAACGACCTCATCAAACGAGCACGCCTCGCCAAGGTTCAGGCCT
ACATCATCAGCTCTCTGAAAAAAGAGATGCCCAGTGTGTTTGGGAAAGACAACAAGAAGAAGGAGCTGAT
AGCCAATCTGGGAGAGATCTACACCAAGATCGAGAAGGAGCACCAGATCTCACCTGGAGATTTTCCCAAC
CTTGGAAAGATGCAGGAACTGCTGAATAGCCAGGACTTCACCAAATTTGCAGGGCTGAAGCCCAAACTGC
TGGAAGCAGTGGAGGACATGCTTGCCAATGACATCGCCCGTCTCATGGCCATGGTGCGTCAGGAGGAGGC
GACCATGCCCAGTCAGGCTGTTAAGGGCGGAGCCTTTGAGGGAACCATGAGTGGTCCCTTTGGCCACGGC
TACGGAGAAGGTGCCAGCGAAGGCATCGATGAGCTGGAGTGGGTGGTGGGTCGCGACAAGCCCACGTACG
ATGAGATCTTCTACACCCTCTCGCCCATCAACGGTAAAGTATCTGGGGCCGCGGCCAAGAAGGAGATGCT
GAAGTCCAAACTGCCCAACACAGTCCTGGGAAAGATCTGGAAGCTAGCAGATGTGGATAAGGATGGTTTC
CTTGATGATGAGGAGTTTGCCCTGGCCAACCACTTGATCAAGGTGAAGCTGGAGGGCCATGAGCTGCCAC
CTGCACTGCCCGAACACCTGGTGCCTCCATCCAAGCGTGGGACGGTGCAGAACGGCGAC
